>Addgene plasmid #67898 | pmCherry-C1-DH | depositor full sequence | sequence record 118092 | pmCherry-C1-DH sequence 5262 bps
TAGTTATTAATAGTAATCAATTACGGGGTCATTAGTTCATAGCCCATATATGGAGTTCCGCGTTACATAA
CTTACGGTAAATGGCCCGCCTGGCTGACCGCCCAACGACCCCCGCCCATTGACGTCAATAATGACGTATG
TTCCCATAGTAACGCCAATAGGGACTTTCCATTGACGTCAATGGGTGGAGTATTTACGGTAAACTGCCCA
CTTGGCAGTACATCAAGTGTATCATATGCCAAGTACGCCCCCTATTGACGTCAATGACGGTAAATGGCCC
GCCTGGCATTATGCCCAGTACATGACCTTATGGGACTTTCCTACTTGGCAGTACATCTACGTATTAGTCA
TCGCTATTACCATGGTGATGCGGTTTTGGCAGTACATCAATGGGCGTGGATAGCGGTTTGACTCACGGGG
ATTTCCAAGTCTCCACCCCATTGACGTCAATGGGAGTTTGTTTTGGCACCAAAATCAACGGGACTTTCCA
AAATGTCGTAACAACTCCGCCCCATTGACGCAAATGGGCGGTAGGCGTGTACGGTGGGAGGTCTATATAA
GCAGAGCTGGTTTAGTGAACCGTCAGATCCGCTAGCGCTACCGGTCGCCACCATGGTGAGCAAGGGCGAG
GAGGATAACATGGCCATCATCAAGGAGTTCATGCGCTTCAAGGTGCACATGGAGGGCTCCGTGAACGGCC
ACGAGTTCGAGATCGAGGGCGAGGGCGAGGGCCGCCCCTACGAGGGCACCCAGACCGCCAAGCTGAAGGT
GACCAAGGGTGGCCCCCTGCCCTTCGCCTGGGACATCCTGTCCCCTCAGTTCATGTACGGCTCCAAGGCC
TACGTGAAGCACCCCGCCGACATCCCCGACTACTTGAAGCTGTCCTTCCCCGAGGGCTTCAAGTGGGAGC
GCGTGATGAACTTCGAGGACGGCGGCGTGGTGACCGTGACCCAGGACTCCTCCCTGCAGGACGGCGAGTT
CATCTACAAGGTGAAGCTGCGCGGCACCAACTTCCCCTCCGACGGCCCCGTAATGCAGAAGAAGACCATG
GGCTGGGAGGCCTCCTCCGAGCGGATGTACCCCGAGGACGGCGCCCTGAAGGGCGAGATCAAGCAGAGGC
TGAAGCTGAAGGACGGCGGCCACTACGACGCTGAGGTCAAGACCACCTACAAGGCCAAGAAGCCCGTGCA
GCTGCCCGGCGCCTACAACGTCAACATCAAGTTGGACATCACCTCCCACAACGAGGACTACACCATCGTG
GAACAGTACGAACGCGCCGAGGGCCGCCACTCCACCGGCGGCATGGACGAGCTGTACAAGTCCAAGAAGG
CTCTGGAAAGGAGTATGTATGTCCTGAGTGAACTGGTAGAAACAGAGAAAATGTACGTGGACGACTTGGG
GCAGATTGTGGAGGGTTATATGGCCACCATGGCTGCTCAGGGGGTCCCCGAGAGTCTTCGAGGCCGTGAC
AGGATTGTGTTTGGGAATATCCAGCAAATCTATGAGTGGCACCGAGACTATTTCTTGCAAGAGCTACAAC
GGTGTCTGAAAGATCCTGATTGGCTGGCTCAGCTATTCATCAAACACGAGCGCCGGCTGCATATGTATGT
GGTGTACTGTCAGAATAAGCCCAAGTCAGAGCATGTGGTGTCAGAGTTTGGGGACAGCTACTTTGAGGAG
CTCCGGCAGCAGCTGGGGCACCGCCTGCAGCTGAACGACCTCCTCATCAAACCTGTGCAGCGGATCATGA
AATACCAGCTGCTGCTCAAGGATTTTCTCAAGTATTACAATAGAGCTGGGATGGATACTGCAGACCTAGA
GCAAGCTGTGGAGGTCATGTGCTTTGTGCCCAAGCGCTGCAACGATATGATGACGCTGGGGAGATTGCGG
GGATTTGAGGGCTAAGGTACCGCGGGCCCGGGATCCACCGGATCTAGATAACTGATCATAATCAGCCATA
CCACATTTGTAGAGGTTTTACTTGCTTTAAAAAACCTCCCACACCTCCCCCTGAACCTGAAACATAAAAT
GAATGCAATTGTTGTTGTTAACTTGTTTATTGCAGCTTATAATGGTTACAAATAAAGCAATAGCATCACA
AATTTCACAAATAAAGCATTTTTTTCACTGCATTCTAGTTGTGGTTTGTCCAAACTCATCAATGTATCTT
AACGCGTAAATTGTAAGCGTTAATATTTTGTTAAAATTCGCGTTAAATTTTTGTTAAATCAGCTCATTTT
TTAACCAATAGGCCGAAATCGGCAAAATCCCTTATAAATCAAAAGAATAGACCGAGATAGGGT
[37 nt withheld, positions 2304-2340]
AAAGAACGTGGACTCCAACGTCAAAGG
[49 nt withheld, positions 2368-2416]
T
[91 nt withheld, positions 2418-2508]
G
[124 nt withheld, positions 2510-2633]
CAGGTGGCACTTTTCGGGGAAATGTGCGCGGAACCCCTATTTGTTTATTTTTCTAAATACATTCAAATAT
GTATCCGCTCATGAGACAATAACCCTGATAAATGCTTCAATAATATTGAAAAAGGAAGAGTCCTGAGGCG
GAAAGAACCAGCTGTGGAATGTGTGTCAGTTAGGGTGTGGAAAGTCCCCAGGCTCCCCAGCAGGCAGAAG
TATGCAAAGCATGCATCTCAATTAGTCAGCAACCAGGTGTGGAAAGTCCCCAGGCTCCCCAGCAGGCAGA
AGTATGCAAAGCATGCATCTCAATTAGTCAGCAACCATAGTCCCGCCCCTAACTCCGCCCATCCCGCCCC
TAACTCCGCCCAGTTCCGCCCATTCTCCGCCCCATGGCTGACTAATTTTTTTTATTTATGCAGAGGCCGA
GGCCGCCTCGGCCTCTGAGCTATTCCAGAAGTAGTGAGGAGGCTTTTTTGGAGGCCTAGGCTTTTGCAAA
GATCGATCAAGAGACAGGATGAGGATCGTTTCGCATGATTGAACAAGATGGATTGCACGCAGGTTCTCCG
GCCGCTTGGGTGGAGAGGCTATTCGGCTATGACTGGGCACAACAGACAATCGGCTGCTCTGATGCCGCCG
TGTTCCGGCTGTCAGCGCAGGGGCGCCCGGTTCTTTTTGTCAAGACCGACCTGTCCGGTGCCCTGAATGA
ACTGCAAGACGAGGCAGCGCGGCTATCGTGGCTGGCCACGACGGGCGTTCCTTGCGCAGCTGTGCTCGAC
GTTGTCACTGAAGCGGGAAGGGACTGGCTGCTATTGGGCGAAGTGCCGGGGCAGGATCTCCTGTCATCTC
ACCTTGCTCCTGCCGAGAAAGTATCCATCATGGCTGATGCAATGCGGCGGCTGCATACGCTTGATCCGGC
TACCTGCCCATTCGACCACCAAGCGAAACATCGCATCGAGCGAGCACGTACTCGGATGGAAGCCGGTCTT
GTCGATCAGGATGATCTGGACGAAGAGCATCAGGGGCTCGCGCCAGCCGAACTGTTCGCCAGGCTCAAGG
CGAGCATGCCCGACGGCGAGGATCTCGTCGTGACCCATGGCGATGCCTGCTTGCCGAATATCATGGTGGA
AAATGGCCGCTTTTCTGGATTCATCGACTGTGGCCGGCTGGGTGTGGCGGACCGCTATCAGGACATAGCG
TTGGCTACCCGTGATATTGCTGAAGAGCTTGGCGGCGAATGGGCTGACCGCTTCCTCGTGCTTTACGGTA
TCGCCGCTCCCGATTCGCAGCGCATCGCCTTCTATCGCCTTCTTGACGAGTTCTTCTGAGCGGGACTCTG
GGGTTCGAAATGACCGACCAAGCGACGCCCAACCTGCCATCACGAGATTTCGATTCCACCGCCGCCTTCT
ATGAAAGGTTGGGCTTCGGAATCGTTTTCCGGGACGCCGGCTGGATGATCCTCCAGCGCGGGGATCTCAT
GCTGGAGTTCTTCGCCCACCCTAGGGGGAGGCTAACTGAAACACGGAAGGAGACAATACCGGAAGGAACC
CGCGCTATGACGGCAATAAAAAGACAGAATAAAACGCACGGTGTTGGGTCGTTTGTTCATAAACGCGGGG
TTCGGTCCCAGGGCTGGCACTCTGTCGATACCCCACCGAGACCCCATTGGGGCCAATACGCCCGCGTTTC
TTCCTTTTCCCCACCCCACCCCCCAAGTTCGGGTGAAGGCCCAGGGCTCGCAGCCAACGTCGGGGCGGCA
GGCCCTGCCATAGCCTCAGGTTACTCATATATACTTTAGATTGATTTAAAACTTCATTTTTAATTTAAAA
GGATCTAGGTGAAGATCCTTTTTGATAATCTCATGACCAAAATCCCTTAACGTGAGTTTTCGTTCCACTG
AGCGTCAGACCCCGTAGAAAAGATCAAAGGATCTTCTTGAGATCCTTTTTTTCTGCGCGTAATCTGCTGC
TTGCAAACAAAAAAACCACCGCTACCAGCGGTGGTTTGTTTGCCGGATCAAGAGCTACCAACTCTTTTTC
CGAAGGTAACTGGCTTCAGCAGAGCGCAGATACCAAATACTGTCCTTCTAGTGTAGCCGTAGTTAGGCCA
CCACTTCAAGAACTCTGTAGCACCGCCTACATACCTCGCTCTGCTAATCCTGTTACCAGTGGCTGCTGCC
AGTGGCGATAAGTCGTGTCTTACCGGGTTGGACTCAAGACGATAGTTACCGGATAAGGCGCAGCGGTCGG
GCTGAACGGGGGGTTCGTGCACACAGCCCAGCTTGGAGCGAACGACCTACACCGAACTGAGATACCTACA
GCGTGAGCTATGAGAAAGCGCCACGCTTCCCGAAGGGAGAAAGGCGGACAGGTATCCGGTAAGCGGCAGG
GTCGGAACAGGAGAGCGCACGAGGGAGCTTCCAGGGGGAAACGCCTGGTATCTTTATAGTCCTGTCGGGT
TTCGCCACCTCTGACTTGAGCGTCGATTTTTGTGATGCTCGTCAGGGGGGCGGAGCCTATGGAAAAACGC
CAGCAACGCGGCCTTTTTACGGTTCCTGGCCTTTTGCTGGCCTTTTGCTCACATGTTCTTTCCTGCGTTA
TCCCCTGATTCTGTGGATAACCGTATTACCGCCATGCAT
Features (pLannotate 1.2.2; 15 found; start..end, strand, type, name):
     61..364     +  enhancer       CMV enhancer: human cytomegalovirus immediate early enhancer
    365..568     +  promoter       CMV promoter: human cytomegalovirus (CMV) immediate early promoter
    613..1320    +  CDS            mCherry: mCherry is a basic (constitutively fluorescent) red fluorescent protein published in 2004, derived from Discosoma sp.. It is reported to be a very rapidly-maturing monomer with low acid sensitivity.
   1324..1902    +  CDS            ARHGEF25 (fragment): ARHGP_HUMAN - Also known as GEFT. Experimental evidence at protein level: Swiss-Prot protein existence level 1. May play a role in actin cytoskeleton reorganization in different tissues since its activation induces formation of actin stress fibers. It works as a guanine nucleotide exchange factor for Rho family of small GTPases. Links specifically G alpha q/11-coupled receptors to RHOA activation. May be an important regulator of processes involved in axon and dendrite formation. In neurons seems to be an exchange factor primarily for RAC1. Involved in skeletal myogenesis (By similarity). From
   1906..1931    +  misc_feature   MCS (fragment): multiple cloning site
   1943..2027    +  CDS            large T antigen (fragment): large T antigen from SV40 (simian virus 40)
   2050..2171    +  polyA_signal   SV40 poly(A) signal: SV40 polyadenylation signal
   2205..2633    -  rep_origin     f1 ori (sequence partly withheld): f1 bacteriophage origin of replication; arrow indicates direction of (+) strand synthesis
   2660..2764    +  promoter       AmpR promoter: bla
   2766..3123    +  promoter       SV40 promoter: SV40 enhancer and early promoter
   3158..3952    +  CDS            NeoR/KanR: aminoglycoside phosphotransferase from Tn5; aph(3')-II (or nptII); confers resistance to neomycin, kanamycin, and G418 (Geneticin®)
   3973..4125    +  CDS            ble (fragment): BLE_KLEPN - Experimental evidence at protein level: Swiss-Prot protein existence level 1. Binding protein with a strong affinity to the bleomycin family of antibiotics. Binds to CL990; an antimitotic-antibiotic compound. From Klebsiella pneumoniae.
   4184..4231    +  polyA_signal   HSV TK poly(A) signal: herpes simplex virus thymidine kinase polyadenylation signal (Cole and Stacy, 1985)
   4322..4338    -  polyA_signal   bGH poly(A) signal (fragment): bovine growth hormone polyadenylation signal
   4560..5148    +  rep_origin     ori: high-copy-number ColE1/pMB1/pBR322/pUC origin of replication
