[The description below was written by a language model from this plasmid's Addgene catalogue record and pLannotate feature annotations shown in this document.]
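Description:
pmCherry-C1-DH is a mammalian expression plasmid built on the Clontech pEGFP-C1 backbone, with mCherry in place of the original fluorescent protein. It expresses the red fluorescent protein mCherry fused at its C-terminus to the DH (Dbl homology) domain of p63RhoGEF, residues 155–347. The feature table identifies this fragment as part of human ARHGEF25 (also called GEFT), although the catalogue lists the insert species as synthetic. Transcription is driven by the human cytomegalovirus immediate early enhancer and promoter and terminated by the SV40 polyadenylation signal, which lies downstream of a remnant of the multiple cloning site. The catalogue gives AgeI and BamHI as the retained cloning sites flanking the mCherry-DH cassette.

The plasmid is propagated in E. coli at high copy from a ColE1/pUC-type origin and also carries an f1 phage origin. A single Tn5 aminoglycoside phosphotransferase gene (NeoR/KanR) serves both hosts. A bacterial bla-type promoter drives it for kanamycin selection in E. coli, and the SV40 enhancer/early promoter, with the HSV TK polyadenylation signal, drives it for G418 selection in mammalian cells. The short annotated fragments of SV40 large T antigen, ble and bGH poly(A) are most likely residual backbone matches rather than functional elements. The deposited sequence is 5,262 nt, slightly shorter than the 5,274 bp listed in the catalogue.

ARHGEF25 is a guanine nucleotide exchange factor for Rho family GTPases that links Gαq/11-coupled receptors to RhoA activation and actin stress fibre formation. The construct therefore lets the isolated catalytic domain be visualised in live cells while its effects are assessed. The associated publication concerns RhoGEF activity at the plasma membrane and RhoA-mediated actin polymerization.
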