Addgene plasmid #67898: pmCherry-C1-DH
Purpose: Expresses a fusion of mCherry with the DH domain (155-347) of p63RhoGEF in mammalian cells
Depositing lab: Dorus Gadella. Depositing organization: University of Amsterdam. Publication: Plasma membrane restricted RhoGEF activity is sufficient for RhoA-mediated actin polymerization. van Unen J, Reinhard NR, Yin T, Wu YI, Postma M, Gadella TW, Goedhart J. Sci Rep. 2015 Oct 5;5:14693. doi: 10.1038/srep14693. PubMed 26435194.
Backbone
  Vector backbone: pEGFP-C1
  Backbone manufacturer: Clontech
  Backbone size w/o insert (bp): 4000
  Total vector size (bp): 5274
  Vector type: Mammalian Expression
  Selectable markers: Neomycin (select with G418)
Growth in bacteria
  Bacterial resistance: Kanamycin, 50 μg/mL
  Growth temperature: 37°C
  Growth strain: DH5alpha
  Copy number: High Copy
Gene/Insert
  Gene/Insert name: mCherry-DH (alt name: p63RhoGEF(155-347))
  Species: Synthetic
  Insert size (bp): 1339
  Promoter: CMV
  Cloning method: Restriction Enzyme; 5′ cloning site AgeI (not destroyed); 3′ cloning site BamHI (not destroyed)
  Sequencing primers: 5′ CMV
Terms and licenses: Academic/Nonprofit Terms; Industry Terms: Not Available to Industry
How to cite: pmCherry-C1-DH was a gift from Dorus Gadella (Addgene plasmid # 67898 ; http://n2t.net/addgene:67898 ; RRID:Addgene_67898)
