>Addgene plasmid #67898 | pmCherry-C1-DH | addgene partial sequence | sequence record 128440 | SV40pA-R 5'-GAAATTTGTGATGCTATTGC-3'
ACAACAACAATTGCATTCATTTTATGTTTCAGGTTCAGGGGGAGGTGTGGGAGGTTTTTTAAAGCAAGTA
AAACCTCTACAAATGTGGTATGGCTGATTATGATCAGTTATCTAGATCCGGTGGATCCCGGGCCCGCGGT
ACCTTAGCCCTCAAATCCCCGCAATCTCCCCAGCGTCATCATATCGTTGCAGCGCTTGGGCACAAAGCAC
ATGACCTCCACAGCTTGCTCTAGGTCTGCAGTATCCATCCCAGCTCTATTGTAATACTTGAGAAAATCCT
TGAGCAGCAGCTGGTATTTCATGATCCGCTGCACAGGTTTGATGAGGAGGTCGTTCAGCTGCAGGCGGTG
CCCCAGCTGCTGCCGGAGCTCCTCAAAGTAGCTGTCCCCAAACTCTGACACCACATGCTCTGACTTGGGC
TTATTCTGACAGTACACCACATACATATGCAGCCGGCGCTCGTGTTTGATGAATAGCTGAGCCAGCCAAT
CAGGATCTTTCAGACACCGTTGTAGCTCTTGCAAGAAATAGTCTCGGTGCCACTCATAGATTTGCTGGAT
ATTCCCAAACACAATCCTGTCACGGCCTCGAAGACTCTCGGGGACCCCCTGAGCAGCCATGGTGGCCATA
TAACCCTCCACAATCTGCCCCAAGTCGTCCACGTACATTTTCTCTGTTTCTACCAGTTCACTCAGGACAT
ACATACTCCTTTCCAGAGCCTTCTTGGACTTGTACAGCTCGTCCATGCCGCCGGTGGAGTGGCGGCCCTC
GGCGCGTTCGTACTGTTCCACGATGGTGTAGTCCTCGTTGTGGGAGGTGATGTCCAACTTGATGTTGACG
TTGTAGGCGCCGGGCAGCTGCACGGGCTTCTTGGCCTTGTA
