>Addgene plasmid #67898 | pmCherry-C1-DH | addgene partial sequence | sequence record 128441 | CMV-F 5'-CGCAAATGGGCGGTAGGCGTG-3'
TGGTTTAGTGAACCGTCAGATCCGCTAGCGCTACCGGTCGCCACCATGGTGAGCAAGGGCGAGGAGGATA
ACATGGCCATCATCAAGGAGTTCATGCGCTTCAAGGTGCACATGGAGGGCTCCGTGAACGGCCACGAGTT
CGAGATCGAGGGCGAGGGCGAGGGCCGCCCCTACGAGGGCACCCAGACCGCCAAGCTGAAGGTGACCAAG
GGTGGCCCCCTGCCCTTCGCCTGGGACATCCTGTCCCCTCAGTTCATGTACGGCTCCAAGGCCTACGTGA
AGCACCCCGCCGACATCCCCGACTACTTGAAGCTGTCCTTCCCCGAGGGCTTCAAGTGGGAGCGCGTGAT
GAACTTCGAGGACGGCGGCGTGGTGACCGTGACCCAGGACTCCTCCCTGCAGGACGGCGAGTTCATCTAC
AAGGTGAAGCTGCGCGGCACCAACTTCCCCTCCGACGGCCCCGTAATGCAGAAGAAGACCATGGGCTGGG
AGGCCTCCTCCGAGCGGATGTACCCCGAGGACGGCGCCCTGAAGGGCGAGATCAAGCAGAGGCTGAAGCT
GAAGGACGGCGGCCACTACGACGCTGAGGTCAAGACCACCTACAAGGCCAAGAAGCCCGTGCAGCTGCCC
GGCGCCTACAACGTCAACATCAAGTTGGACATCACCTCCCACAACGAGGACTACACCATCGTGGAACAGT
ACGAACGCGCCGAGGGCCGCCACTCCACCGGCGGCATGGACGAGCTGTACAAGTCCAAGAAGGCTCTGGA
AAGGAGTATGTATGTCCTGAGTGAACTGGTAGAAACAGAGAAAATGTACGTGGACGACTTGGGGCAGATT
GTGGAGGGTTATATGGCCACCATGGCTGCTCAGGGGGTCCCCGAGAGTCTTCGAGGCCGTGACAGGATTG
TGTTTGGG
